Addgene plasmid #10728: 498 pSG5L HA RB del663 (NAAIRS)
Depositing lab: William Sellers. Publication: Stable binding to E2F is not required for the retinoblastoma protein to activate transcription, promote differentiation, and suppress tumor cell growth. Sellers WR, Novitch BG, Miyake S, Heith A, Otterson GA, Kaye FJ, Lassar AB, Kaelin WG. Genes Dev. 1998 Jan 1. 12(1):95-106. 10.1101/gad.12.1.95 PubMed 9420334.
Backbone
  Vector backbone: pSG5L
  Backbone size w/o insert (bp): 4000
  Vector type: Mammalian Expression
Growth in bacteria
  Bacterial resistance: Ampicillin, 100 μg/mL
  Growth temperature: 37°C
  Growth strain: DH5alpha
  Copy number: High Copy
Gene/Insert
  Gene/Insert name: RB del663 (alt names: retinoblastoma; RB)
  Species: H. sapiens (human)
  Insert size (bp): 2800
  Mutation: residues 664 to 669 were replaced by NAAIRS, a flexible polylinker
  Entrez Gene: RB1 (a.k.a. OSRC, PPP1R130, RB, p105-Rb, p110-RB1, pRb, pp110)
  Tag / fusion protein: HA (N terminal on backbone)
  Cloning method: Restriction Enzyme; 5′ cloning site BamHI (not destroyed); 3′ cloning site EcoRI (not destroyed)
  Sequencing primers: 5′ T7
Terms and licenses: Academic/Nonprofit Terms; Industry Terms: Not Available to Industry
Depositor comments: del663 created by site-directed mutagenesis using this primer: GCCTATCTCCGGCTAaatgctgctatacgatcgCTTCTGTCTGAGCAC
How to cite: 498 pSG5L HA RB del663 (NAAIRS) was a gift from William Sellers (Addgene plasmid # 10728 ; http://n2t.net/addgene:10728 ; RRID:Addgene_10728)
