[The description below was written by a language model from this plasmid's Addgene catalogue record.]
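Description:
498 pSG5L HA RB del663 (NAAIRS) is a mammalian expression plasmid built on the pSG5L backbone (about 4 kb) that carries a mutant form of the human retinoblastoma tumour suppressor gene, RB1. It is maintained in E. coli as a high-copy plasmid under ampicillin selection. The record does not state the promoter, polyadenylation signal or origin of replication, and no feature table is provided, so the regulatory architecture cannot be confirmed here. The listing of T7 as the 5′ sequencing primer does indicate a T7 promoter site upstream of the insert.

The insert, roughly 2.8 kb, sits between preserved BamHI and EcoRI sites and is expressed with an N-terminal HA epitope tag supplied by the backbone, which allows the protein to be detected or immunoprecipitated with anti-HA antibodies. Despite the "del663" name, the mutation is a substitution rather than a simple deletion. Residues 664 to 669 of pRB were replaced, by site-directed mutagenesis, with the six-residue sequence NAAIRS, described in the record as a flexible linker. Replacing a short stretch in this way disrupts local side-chain contacts while keeping the length of the protein unchanged.

The associated publication examined whether stable E2F binding is required for pRB to activate transcription, promote differentiation and suppress tumour cell growth. The construct is therefore suited to expression in mammalian cells for structure-function comparison with wild-type RB and other mutants. The record does not state the specific phenotype of this mutant.
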