>Addgene plasmid #10728 | 498 pSG5L HA RB del663 (NAAIRS) | addgene partial sequence | sequence record 17680 | 10728 with hRb-F
TATTGAAGGATCAGATGAAGCAGATGGAAGTAAACATCTCCCAGGAGAGTCCAAATTTCAGCAGAAACTG
GCAGAAATGACTTCTACTCGAACACGAATGCAAAAGCAGAAAATGAATGATAGCATGGATACCTCAAACA
AGGAAGAGAAATGAGAATTCCCCGATATCGCCTCGAGTCTAGATCCAGATCTTATTAAAGCAGAACTTGT
TTATTGCAGCTTATAATGGTTACAAATAAAGCAATAGCATCACAAATTTCACAAATAAAGCATTTTTTTC
ACTGCATTCTAGTTGTGGTTTGTCCAAACTCATCAATGTATCTTATCATGTCTGGTCGACTCTAGACTCT
TCCGCTTCCTCGCTCACTGACTCGCTGCGCTCGGTCGTTCGGCTGCGGCGAGCGGTATCAGCTCACTCAA
AGGCGGTAATACGGTTATCCACAGAATCAGGGGATAACGCAGGAAAGAACATGTGAGCAAAAGGCCAGCA
AAAGGCCAGGAACCGTAAAAAGGCCGCGTTGCTGGCGTTTTTCCATAGGCTCCGCCCCCCTGACGAGCAT
CACAAAAATCGACGCTCAAGTCAGAGGTGGCGAAACCCGACAGGACTATAAAGATACCAGGCGTTTCCCC
CTGGAAGCTCCCTCGTGCGCTCTC
