>Addgene plasmid #10728 | 498 pSG5L HA RB del663 (NAAIRS) | addgene partial sequence | sequence record 17681 | 10728 with SV40pA-R
TGCATAAACAGTTCTGCTTTAATAAGATCTGGATCTAGACTCGAGGCGATATCGGGGAATTCTCATTTCT
CTTCCTTGTTTGAGGTATCCATGCTATCATTCATTTTCTGCTTTTGCATTCGTGTTCGAGTAGAAGTCAT
TTCTGCCAGTTTCTGCTGAAATTTGGACTCTCCTGGGAGATGTTTACTTCCATCTGCTTCATCTGATCCT
TCAATATCAAAGCGTAGTTTTTTCAGTGGTTTAGGAGGGTTGCTTCCTTCAGCACTTCTTTTGAGCACAC
GGTCGCTGTTACATACCATCTGATTTATTTTCTGGAACTTCTCAGAAGTCCCGAATGATTCACCAATTGA
TACTAAGATTCTTGATCTTGGAGTCATTTTTGTTGGTGTTGGCAGACCTTCTGAAATTTTATATGGACTC
TTCAGGGGTGAAATATAGATGTTCCCTCCAGGAATCCGTAAGGGTGAACTAGGAAACTTGTAAGGGCTTC
GAGGAATGTGAGGTATTGGTGACAAGGTAGGGGGCCTGGTGGAAGCATACTGCAAAATATTTGTTTTCAG
TCTCTGCATGAAGACCGAGTTATAGAATACTATAATAGAATCATACTCCTCTTCTTTGATCAAAACACGT
TTGAATGTCTCCTGAACAGCATGAGGAAGATCCTTGTATGCTGTTACAATGATTTTGAATTTAAGGTCTA
TATTCTTCACTTTGCATATGCCATACATGGAACACATCATA
