>Addgene plasmid #10728 | 498 pSG5L HA RB del663 (NAAIRS) | addgene partial sequence | sequence record 17682 | 10728 with T7
TACCCCTACGACGTGCCCGACTACGCCTCCCTCGGATCCGCCACCATGCCGCCCAAAACCCCCCGAAAAA
CGGCCGCCACCGCCGCCGCTGCCGCCGCGGAACCCCCGGCACCGCCGCCGCCGCCCCCTCCTGAGGAGGA
CCCAGAGCAGGACAGCGGCCCGGAGGACCTGCCTCTCGTCAGGCTTGAGTTTGAAGAAACAGAAGAACCT
GATTTTACTGCATTATGTCAGAAATTAAAGATACCAGATCATGTCAGAGAGAGAGCTTGGTTAACTTGGG
AGAAAGTTTCATCTGTGGATGGAGTATTGGGAGGTTATATTCAAAAGAAAAAGGAACTGTGGGGAATCTG
TATCTTTATTGCAGCAGTTGACCTAGATGAGATGTCGTTCACTTTTACTGAGCTACAGAAAAACATAGAA
ATCAGTGTCCATAAATTCTTTAACTTACTAAAAGAAATTGATACCAGTACCAAAGTTGATAATGCTATGT
CAAGACTGTTGAAGAAGTATGATGTATTGTTTGCACTCTTCAGCAAATTGGAAAGGACATGTGAACTTAT
ATATTTGACACAACCCAGCAGTTCGATATCTACTGAAATAAATTCTGCATTGGTGCTAAAAGTTTCTTGG
ATCACATTTTTATTAGCTAAAGGGGAAGTATTACAAATGGAAGATGATCTGGTGATTTCATTTCAGTTAA
TGCTAT
